>Addgene plasmid #36355 | pSMP-RING1_1 | depositor partial sequence | sequence record 45512 | hairpin
TGCTGTTGACAGTGAGCGACCCTGCAACGTCCCATCTATATAGTGAAGCCACAGATGTATATAGATGGGA
CGTTGCAGGGCTGCCTACTGCCTCGGA
