>Addgene plasmid #36355 | pSMP-RING1_1 | addgene partial sequence | sequence record 46577 | pSMP-F (5' TACATCGTGACCTGGGAAG 3')
GCCCTTTGTCACCCTAAGCCTCCGCCTCCTCTTCCTCCATCCGCCCCGTCTCTCCCCCTTGAACCTCCTC
GTTCGACCCCGCCTCGATCCTCCCTTTATCCAGCCCTCACTCCTTCTCTAGGCGCCGGAATTAGATCTCT
CGACTAGGGATAACAGGGTAATTGTTTGAATGAGGCTTCAGTACTTTACAGAATCGTTGCCTGCACATCT
TGGAAACACTTGCTGGGATTACTTCTTCAGGTTAACCCAACAGAAGGCTCGAGAAGGTATATTGCTGTTG
ACAGTGAGCGACCCTGCAACGTCCCATCTATATAGTGAAGCCACAGATGTATATAGATGGGACGTTGCAG
GGCTGCCTACTGCCTCGGAATTCAAGGGGCTACTTTAGGAGCAATTATCTTGTTTACTAAAACTGAATAC
CTTGCTATCTCTTTGATACATTTTTACAAAGCTGAATTAAAATGGTATAAATTAAATCACTTTTTTCAAT
TGGAAGACTAATGCGTTTAAACACGCGGCGACGCGTTCTACCGGGTAGGGGAGGCGCTTTTCCCAAGGCA
GTCTGGAGCATGCGCTTTAGCAGCCCCGCTGGGCACTTGGCGCTACACAAGTGGCCTCTGGCCTCGCACA
CATTCCACATCCACCGGTAGGCGCCAACCGGCTCCGTTCTTTGGTGGCCCCTTCGCGCCACCTTCTACTC
CTCCCCTAGTCAGGAAGTTCCCCCCCGCCCCGCAGCTCGCGTCGTGCAGGACGTGACAAATGGAAGTAGC
ACGTCTCACTAGTCTCGTGCAGATGGACAGCA
