[The description below was written by a language model from this plasmid's Addgene catalogue record.]
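Description:
pSMP-RING1_1 is a retroviral RNAi vector built on the pSMP backbone (about 6.7 kb without insert) and designed to knock down human RING1 (also known as RING1A or RNF1) in mammalian cells. The insert is a short hairpin RNA cassette targeting RING1, cloned by restriction digestion between XhoI and EcoRI sites, both of which were preserved. The "_1" suffix suggests it is one of several hairpins against the same gene, although the record does not describe the others. The plasmid is propagated in bacteria as a high-copy construct under ampicillin selection. A recombination-deficient strain is recorded for growth, which is usual for retroviral plasmids because their repeated terminal sequences are prone to rearrangement.

As a retroviral vector, the plasmid would be introduced into packaging cells to produce virus, which then integrates the shRNA cassette stably into the genome of transduced cells. A puromycin resistance marker allows transduced mammalian cells to be selected. The record does not state the promoter driving the hairpin, the details of the hairpin scaffold, or the viral elements of the backbone, and no feature table is available to confirm them.

RING1 encodes a RING-finger component of the Polycomb repressive complex 1, which is involved in chromatin-based gene silencing. The associated publication examined chromatin-modifying enzymes as modulators of reprogramming, so this construct was evidently used as a loss-of-function tool to test how depleting RING1 affects reprogramming. It is more generally suited to stable RING1 knockdown in human cells.
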