Addgene plasmid #36355: pSMP-RING1_1
Depositing lab: George Daley. Depositing organization: Boston Children's Hospital. Publication: Chromatin-modifying enzymes as modulators of reprogramming. Onder TT, Kara N, Cherry A, Sinha AU, Zhu N, Bernt KM, Cahan P, Marcarci BO, Unternaehrer J, Gupta PB, Lander ES, Armstrong SA, Daley GQ. Nature. 2012 Mar 4;483(7391):598-602. doi: 10.1038/nature10953. PubMed 22388813.
Backbone
  Vector backbone: pSMP
  Backbone manufacturer: Steve Elledge
  Backbone size w/o insert (bp): 6699
  Vector type: Mammalian Expression, Retroviral, RNAi
  Selectable markers: Puromycin
Growth in bacteria
  Bacterial resistance: Ampicillin, 100 μg/mL
  Growth temperature: 30°C
  Growth strain: Stbl3
  Copy number: High Copy
Gene/Insert
  Gene/Insert name: RING1
  gRNA/shRNA sequence: CCTGCAACGTCCCATCTAT
  Species: H. sapiens (human)
  Entrez Gene: RING1 (a.k.a. RING1A, RNF1)
  Cloning method: Restriction Enzyme; 5′ cloning site XhoI (not destroyed); 3′ cloning site EcoRI (not destroyed)
  Sequencing primers: 5′ pSMP-F
Terms and licenses: Academic/Nonprofit Terms; Industry Terms: Not Available to Industry
How to cite: pSMP-RING1_1 was a gift from George Daley (Addgene plasmid # 36355 ; http://n2t.net/addgene:36355 ; RRID:Addgene_36355)
